Addgene plasmid #167375: pMSR:MSMEG_5070:Dendra
Purpose: C-term fluorescent fusion
Depositing lab: Keith Derbyshire & Joseph Wade. Depositing organization: Wadsworth Center, New York State Department of Health. Publication: A Mycobacterial Systems Resource for the Research Community. Judd JA, Canestrari J, Clark R, Joseph A, Lapierre P, Lasek-Nesselquist E, Mir M, Palumbo M, Smith C, Stone M, Upadhyay A, Wirth SE, Dedrick RM, Meier CG, Russell DA, Dills A, Dove E, Kester J, Wolf ID, Zhu J, Rubin ER, Fortune S, Hatfull GF, Gray TA, Wade JT, Derbyshire KM. mBio. 2021 Mar 2;12(2). pii: mBio.02401-20. doi: 10.1128/mBio.02401-20. PubMed 33653882.
Backbone
  Vector backbone: pMSR:Dendra
  Vector type: Bacterial Expression ; Integrating Mycobacterial Expression Vector attL5. T7 expression in E. coli
Growth in bacteria
  Bacterial resistance: Apramycin, 25 μg/mL
  Growth temperature: 37°C
  Growth strain: DH5alpha
  Copy number: High Copy
Gene/Insert
  Gene/Insert name: MSMEG_5070
  Species: M. smegmatis
  Promoter: pmycTetO
  Tag / fusion protein: Gly-Ala Linker/Dendra2/1x Flag Tag (C terminal on insert)
  Cloning method: Ligation Independent Cloning
  Sequencing primers: 5′ TGATAGAGTTTGTCCTCCCTATCAG; 3′ TCCATATGCACCTTGACACG
Resource information
  A portion of this plasmid was derived from a plasmid made by: CP000480.1
Terms and licenses: Academic/Nonprofit Terms; Industry Terms: Not Available to Industry
Depositor comments: 5' cloning site: AseI (destroyed), 3' cloning site: HindIII (not destroyed)
How to cite: pMSR:MSMEG_5070:Dendra was a gift from Keith Derbyshire & Joseph Wade (Addgene plasmid # 167375 ; http://n2t.net/addgene:167375 ; RRID:Addgene_167375)
