[The description below was written by a language model from this plasmid's Addgene catalogue record and pLannotate feature annotations shown in this document.]
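Description:
pMSR:MSMEG_5070:Dendra is an integrating mycobacterial expression vector built on the pMSR:Dendra backbone, one of a set of constructs from a mycobacterial systems resource that tags individual Mycobacterium smegmatis genes. It is maintained in E. coli as a high-copy plasmid through a ColE1/pUC-type origin and selected with apramycin via the aac(3)IV acetyltransferase gene, a marker that also works in mycobacteria. No mycobacterial replication origin is annotated. Instead, the plasmid carries the mycobacteriophage L5 integrase gene and adjacent phage sequence, which direct site-specific, single-copy insertion at the chromosomal L5 attachment site.

The payload is the M. smegmatis open reading frame MSMEG_5070, inserted by ligation-independent cloning. The automated annotation matches it by homology to the M. tuberculosis HtrA1/DegP serine protease, suggesting an HtrA-family protein, although the catalogue entry itself does not state a function. The gene is fused at its C terminus, through a Gly-Ala linker, to the green-to-red photoconvertible fluorescent protein Dendra2, followed by a single FLAG epitope. Expression in mycobacteria is driven by the pmycTetO promoter, a mycobacterial promoter containing tet operator sites. The short "tight TRE" fragments flagged around the sequence origin most likely reflect these tetO elements rather than a mammalian Tet-responsive promoter. A T7 promoter just upstream of the coding region and a T7 terminator fragment downstream allow the same fusion to be expressed in E. coli strains supplying T7 RNA polymerase.

The construct is intended for producing a C-terminal fluorescent fusion, supporting live-cell localisation of the protein in mycobacteria, with the FLAG tag available for immunodetection or affinity purification.
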