Features (pLannotate 1.2.2; 14 found; start..end, strand, type, name):
     15..32      +  promoter       tight TRE promoter (fragment): Tet-responsive promoter PTight, consisting of seven tet operator sequences followed by the minimal CMV promoter
     46..64      +  promoter       T7 promoter: promoter for bacteriophage T7 RNA polymerase
    107..1549    +  CDS            htrA1 (fragment): HTRA1_MYCTU - Also known as degP From Mycobacterium tuberculosis (strain ATCC 25618 / H37Rv).
   1595..2281    +  CDS            Dendra2: Dendra2 is a photoconvertible green fluorescent protein published in 2006, derived from Dendronephthya sp.. It has high acid sensitivity.
   2321..2341    +  CDS            FLAG (fragment): FLAG® epitope tag, followed by an enterokinase cleavage site
   2350..2392    +  terminator     T7 terminator (fragment): transcription terminator for bacteriophage T7 RNA polymerase
   2598..3398    +  CDS            ApmR: aminoglycoside 3-N-acetyltransferase type IV ; aac(3)IV; confers resistance to apramycin (Paget and Davies, 1996)
   3465..3482    -  misc_feature   MCS (fragment): pBluescript multiple cloning site
   3523..4111    +  rep_origin     ori: high-copy-number ColE1/pMB1/pBR322/pUC origin of replication
   4279..4307    +  misc_feature   MCS (fragment): pUC18/19 multiple cloning site
   4867..5979    +  CDS            33: VINT_BPML5 - Also known as int. Protein inferred from homology: Swiss-Prot protein existence level 3. Integrase is necessary for integration of the phage into the host genome by site-specific recombination. From Mycobacterium phage L5 (Mycobacteriophage L5).
   6041..6145    -  CDS            32 (fragment): VG32_BPML5 - Protein predicted: Swiss-Prot protein existence level 4. From Mycobacterium phage L5 (Mycobacteriophage L5).
   6201..6305    +  CDS            Y4104_STRCO (fragment): Protein inferred from homology: Swiss-Prot protein existence level 3. From Streptomyces coelicolor (strain ATCC BAA-471 / A3(2) / M145).
   6363..8       +  promoter       tight TRE promoter (fragment) (across the origin): Tet-responsive promoter PTight, consisting of seven tet operator sequences followed by the minimal CMV promoter
>Addgene plasmid #167375 | pMSR:MSMEG_5070:Dendra | addgene full sequence | sequence record 474540 | Addgene NGS Result
TGATAGAGTTTGTCCTCCCTATCAGTGATAGATAGGCTTAAGGAGTAATACGACTCACTATAGGGAGAAG
GAGGCCATTATGACCAACCAGGAACAGTCCGGGGACGGCGGCCGTCTGGCCCCACGCCCCGTCGAGCGGC
CACCCGTCGACCCGGCTGCGCAGCGCACGTTCGGCAGGCCTGCCGGTGTCGAAGGATCGTTCCTCGGCGC
GGGCCAGTACCAGGACCAGGGCGAGTACGCCCCCAAGGACCAGCCGCCCGATCCCGTGCTGGCCGAGGCG
TTCGGACGCCCCCGCGGCACGTCCGAGACCCTGCAACGTCACCCCACCGACGCCGGAGCGCTGGAGGCCG
AGCGCCTGGGCGACGAGGACGTCACCGACGATCCGTGGCGTGATCCGTCCGCGCCCGTCGCGCTGGGCAC
ACCCGCGCAACCCCCGCCACCGCCGGTCTATGTCAACGCGCCGACCGGCAAGCTCGGACTGCGGGAGGTG
CTGTTCGGCGGCCGCGTCTCCTGGATCGCGCTGCTGACGCTGGCCCTGGTCGCGGTGCTGATCGCGTTCG
TCGGCGGCTGGGTGGGGCAGAAGACCGCGGGCACCGTGCAGGCGTTCACCACCTCGAAGGTGACGCTGGA
GACCGGTGACCATCCGGACCCCGACGCGGGCCGCTTCGAGCAGGTCGCCGCCGCGGTGGCCGATTCCGTC
GTCACGATCGAGGCCAAGAGCAAGACCGAGGGGTCACAGGGCTCGGGCGTCGTCGTCGACGGCAAGGGCT
ACATCGTCACCAACAACCACGTGATCTCCGAGGCCGCGACCAAGCCGGCCGACTTCCAGATCACGGTCGT
GTTCAACGACGGCAAGGAAGTTCCCGCCAACCTCGTCGGGCGTGATCCCAAGACCGACCTCGCGGTGCTC
AAGGTCGACAACGTCGACAACCTTACGGTCGCCAAGCTCGGCGACTCCGAGAAGATCCGCGTCGGCGAGG
AAGTGATCGCCGCGGGTGCACCGCTCGGCCTGCGCAGCACCGTGACCCACGGCATCGTCAGCGCGCTGCA
CCGGCCGGTTCCGCTCTCGGGTGACGGCTCGGACACCGACACCGTCATCGACGGTGTGCAGACCGACGCC
TCGATCAATCACGGCAACTCCGGTGGTCCGCTGATCAACATGAACGCCGAGGTCATCGGCATCAACACGG
CGGGCAAATCGCTTTCTGACAGCGCAAGCGGCCTCGGCTTCGCGATCCCGGTCAACGAGGTCAAGGAGGT
CGTGGAGACGCTGGTCAAGGACGGCAAGGTCGCGCATCCGACGCTGCTGGTGAACGCCGTGACGGTCAGC
AACAGCGTGGCCTCCGGCGCCCAGATCAAGAACGTGGTCGAGAACGGCCCGGCCGGCAAGGCGGGCATGT
TGGAGAACGACGTCGTGGTGAAGGTCGGTGACCGCAAGGTGGCCGACGCCGACGAGTTCGTCGTCGCGGT
GCGTCAGCTCAAGATCGGCCAGGAAGCGCCCATCGAGGTGGTGCGGGACGGACGTCCGCTCACCCTGATG
GTGACGCCCATCGGCGACGACCAAAAAGCCCAGAAGCTTGGTGCGGCCGCGGGCAACACGCCTGGCATCA
ATCTGATCAAGGAGGACATGCGTGTCAAGGTGCATATGGAGGGCAACGTGAACGGTCACGCCTTCGTGAT
CGAGGGGGAGGGTAAGGGTAAGCCTTACGAAGGGACCCAGACCGCCAACCTCACCGTCAAGGAGGGCGCC
CCTCTCCCATTCTCGTACGATATCCTCACTACCGCGGTGCATTACGGGAACCGCGTGTTCACCAAGTACC
CCGAGGATATCCCTGACTACTTCAAGCAGAGCTTCCCGGAGGGATACTCCTGGGAGCGGACGATGACCTT
CGAAGACAAGGGTATCTGTACGATCCGCAGCGACATCTCGCTGGAAGGGGACTGTTTCTTCCAGAACGTC
CGTTTCAAGGGGACCAACTTTCCGCCGAACGGCCCGGTCATGCAGAAGAAGACCCTCAAGTGGGAGCCGA
GCACGGAGAAGCTGCACGTTCGGGACGGCCTCCTGGTCGGCAACATCAACATGGCGCTGCTGCTGGAAGG
CGGCGGCCACTACCTATGCGACTTCAAGACCACGTACAAAGCGAAGAAGGTCGTCCAGCTGCCCGACGCG
CACTTCGTGGACCACCGCATCGAAATCCTGGGGAACGATTCGGACTACAACAAGGTCAAGTTGTACGAGC
ACGCTGTGGCACGCTATAGCCCGCTCCCGTCGCAGGTCTGGTTCGAAGGCGGCGGCGGGGAGAACCTGTA
TTTCCAGGACTACAAGGACGACGACGACAAGTGATTTAAATAACCCCTTGGGGCCTCTAAACGGGTCTTG
AGGGGTTTTTTGTTAACTAGCGTACGATCGAATTCCTGCAGCTCACGGTAACTGATGCCGTATTTGCAGT
ACCAGCGTACGGCCCACAGAATGATGTCACGCTGAAAATGCCGGCCTTTGAATGGGTTCATGTGCAGCTC
CATCAGCAAAAGGGGATGATAAGTTTATCACCACCGACTATTTGCAACAGTGCCGTTGATCGTGCTATGA
TCGACTGATGTCATCAGCGGTGGAGTGCAATGTCGTGCAATACGAATGGCGAAAAGCCGAGCTCATCGGT
CAGCTTCTCAACCTTGGGGTTACCCCCGGCGGTGTGCTGCTGGTCCACAGCTCCTTCCGTAGCGTCCGGC
CCCTCGAAGATGGGCCACTTGGACTGATCGAGGCCCTGCGTGCTACGCTGGGTCCGGGAGGGACGCTCGT
CATGCCCTCGTGGTCAGGTCTGGACGACGAGCCGTTCGATCCTGCCACGTCGCCCGTTACACCGGACCTT
GGAGTTGTCTCTGACACATTCTGGCGCCTGCCAAATGTAAAGCGCAGCGCCCATCCATTTGCCTTTGCGG
CAGCGGGGCCACAGGCAGAGCAGATCATCTCTGATCCATTGCCCCTGCCACCTTACTCGCCTGCAAGCCC
GGTCGCCCGTGTCCATGAACTCGATGGGCAGGTACTTCTCCTCGGCGTGGGACACGATGCCAACACGACG
CTGCATCTTGCCGAGTTGATGGCAAAGGTTCCCTATGGGGTGCCGAGACACTGCACCATTCTTCAGGATG
GCAAGTTGGTACGCGTCGATTATCTCGAGAATGACCACTGCTGTGAGCGCTTTGCCTTGGCGGACAGGTG
GCTCAAGGAGAAGAGCCTTCAGAAGGAAGGTCCAGTCGGTCATGCCTTTGCTCGGTTGATCCGCTCCCGC
GACATTGTGGCGACAGCCCTGGGTCAACTGGGCCGAGATCCGTTGATCTTCCTGCATCCGCCAGAGGCGG
GATGCGAAGAATGCGATGCCGCTCGCCAGTCGATTGGCTGAGCTCATGAGCGGAGAACGAGATGACGTTG
GAGGGGCAAGGTCGCGCTGATTGCTGGGGCAACACGGGGGATCCACTAGTTCCATGAGCGTCAGACCCCG
TAGAAAAGATCAAAGGATCTTCTTGAGATCCTTTTTTTCTGCGCGTAATCTGCTGCTTGCAAACAAAAAA
ACCACCGCTACCAGCGGTGGTTTGTTTGCCGGATCAAGAGCTACCAACTCTTTTTCCGAAGGTAACTGGC
TTCAGCAGAGCGCAGATACCAAATACTGTCCTTCTAGTGTAGCCGTAGTTAGGCCACCACTTCAAGAACT
CTGTAGCACCGCCTACATACCTCGCTCTGCTAATCCTGTTACCAGTGGCTGCTGCCAGTGGCGATAAGTC
GTGTCTTACCGGGTTGGACTCAAGACGATAGTTACCGGATAAGGCGCAGCGGTCGGGCTGAACGGGGGGT
TCGTGCACACAGCCCAGCTTGGAGCGAACGACCTACACCGAACTGAGATACCTACAGCGTGAGCTATGAG
AAAGCGCCACGCTTCCCGAGGGGAGAAAGGCGGACAGGTATCCGGTAAGCGGCAGGGTCGGAACAGGAGA
GCGCACGAGGGAGCTTCCAGGGGGAAACGCCTGGTATCTTTATAGTCCTGTCGGGTTTCGCCACCTCTGA
CTTGAGCGTCGATTTTTGTGATGCTCGTCAGGGGGGCGGAGCCTATGGAAAAACGCCAGCAACGCGGCCT
TTTTACGGTTCCTGGCCTTTTGCTGGCCTTTTGCTCACATGTTCTTTCCTGCGTTATCCCCTGATTCTGT
GGATAACCGTATTACCGCCTTTGAGTGAGCTGATACCGCTCGCCGCAGCCGAACGACCGAGCGCAACGCG
TGCGGCCGCGGTACCCGGGGATCCTCTAGAGTCGACCACCAAGGGCACCATCTCTGCTTGGGCCACCCCG
TTGGCCGCAGCCAGCTCGCTGAGAGCCGTGAACGACAGGGCGAACGCCAGCCCGCCGACGGCGAGGGTTC
CGACCGCTGCAACTCCCGGTGCAACCTTGTCCCGGTCTATTCTCTTCACTGCACCAGCTCCAATCTGGTG
TGAATGCCCCTCGTCTGTTCGCGCAGGCGGGGGGCTCTATTCGTTTGTCAGCATCGAAAGTAGCCAGATC
AGGGATGCGTTGCAACCGCGTATGCCCAGGTCAGAAGAGTCGCACAAGAGTTGCAGACCCCTGGAAAGAA
AAATGGCCAGAGGGCGAAAACACCCTCTGACCAGCGGAGCGGGCGACGGGAATCGAACCCGCGTAGCTAG
TTTGGAAGAATGGGTGTCTGCCGACCACATATGGGCCGGTCAAGATAGGTTTTTACCCCCTCTCGGCTGC
ATCCTCTAAGTGGAAAGAAATTGCAGGTCGTAGAAGCGCGTTGAAGCCTGAGAGTTGCACAGGAGTTGCA
ACCCGGTAGCCTTGTTCACGACGAGAGGAGACCTAGTTGGCACGTCGCGGATGGGGATCGCTGAAGACTC
AGCGCAGCGGGAGGATCCAAGCCTCATACGTCAACCCGCAGGACGGTGTGAGGTACTACGCGCTGCAGAC
CTACGACAACAAGATGGACGCCGAAGCCTGGCTCGCGGGCGAGAAGCGGCTCATCGAGATGGAGACCTGG
ACCCCTCCACAGGACCGGGCGAAGAAGGCAGCCGCCAGCGCCATCACGCTGGAGGAGTACACCCGGAAGT
GGCTCGTGGAGCGCGACCTCGCAGACGGCACCAGGGATCTGTACAGCGGGCACGCGGAGCGCCGCATCTA
CCCGGTGCTAGGTGAAGTGGCGGTCACAGAGATGACGCCAGCTCTGGTGCGTGCGTGGTGGGCCGGGATG
GGTAGGAAGCACCCGACTGCCCGCCGGCATGCCTACAACGTCCTCCGGGCGGTGATGAACACAGCGGTCG
AGGACAAGCTGATCGCAGAGAACCCGTGCCGGATCGAGCAGAAGGCAGCCGATGAGCGCGACGTAGAGGC
GCTGACGCCTGAGGAGCTGGACATCGTCGCCGCTGAGATCTTCGAGCACTACCGGATCGCGGCATACATC
CTGGCGTGGACGAGCCTCCGGTTCGGAGAGCTGATCGAGCTTCGCCGCAAGGACATCGTGGACGACGGCA
TGACGATGAAGCTCCGGGTGCGCCGTGGCGCTTCCCGCGTGGGGAACAAGATCGTCGTTGGCAACGCCAA
GACCGTCCGGTCGAAGCGTCCTGTGACGGTTCCGCCTCACGTCGCGGAGATGATCCGAGCGCACATGAAG
GACCGTACGAAGATGAACAAGGGCCCCGAGGCATTCCTGGTGACCACGACGCAGGGCAACCGGCTGTCGA
AGTCCGCGTTCACCAAGTCGCTGAAGCGTGGCTACGCCAAGATCGGTCGGCCGGAACTCCGCATCCACGA
CCTCCGCGCTGTCGGCGCTACGTTCGCCGCTCAGGCAGGTGCGACGACCAAGGAGCTGATGGCCCGTCTC
GGTCACACGACTCCTAGGATGGCGATGAAGTACCAGATGGCGTCTGAGGCCCGCGACGAGGCTATCGCTG
AGGCGATGTCCAAGCTGGCCAAGACCTCCTGAAACGCAAAAAGCCCCCCTCCCAAGGACACTGAGTCCTA
AAGAGGGGGGTTTCTTGTCAGTACGCGAAGAACCACGCCTGGCCGCGAGCGCCAGCACCGCCGCTCTGTG
CGGAGACCTGGGCACCAGCCCCGCCGCCGCCAGGAGCATTGCCGTTCCCGCCAGAAATCTAGACGGTGAC
CACAACGCGCCCGCTTTGATCGGGGACGTCGAAATATTGGATCGTCGGCACCGTCACGGCCGTGGGAGGC
GGCACGATCCGCGACGTGATGATCGGCCGCATCCCCACGGTGCTGCGCAGTGAGCTCTACGCCATCCCGG
CGTTGATCTGTGCGTTCGCACGCACAGGCCCGGTGTGAGAAGGGTCTCTGACGAGCGGGAGAACTCCCTA
TCAG
