>Addgene plasmid #167375 | pMSR:MSMEG_5070:Dendra | depositor partial sequence | sequence record 325203 | partial
ATGACCAACCAGGAACAGTCCGGGGACGGCGGCCGTCTGGCCCCACGCCCCGTCGAGCGGCCACCCGTCG
ACCCGGCTGCGCAGCGCACGTTCGGCAGGCCTGCCGGTGTCGAAGGATCGTTCCTCGGCGCGGGCCAGTA
CCAGGACCAGGGCGAGTACGCCCCCAAGGACCAGCCGCCCGATCCCGTGCTGGCCGAGGCGTTCGGACGC
CCCCGCGGCACGTCCGAGACCCTGCAACGTCACCCCACCGACGCCGGAGCGCTGGAGGCCGAGCGCCTGG
GCGACGAGGACGTCACCGACGATCCGTGGCGTGATCCGTCCGCGCCCGTCGCGCTGGGCACACCCGCGCA
ACCCCCGCCACCGCCGGTCTATGTCAACGCGCCGACCGGCAAGCTCGGACTGCGGGAGGTGCTGTTCGGC
GGCCGCGTCTCCTGGATCGCGCTGCTGACGCTGGCCCTGGTCGCGGTGCTGATCGCGTTCGTCGGCGGCT
GGGTGGGGCAGAAGACCGCGGGCACCGTGCAGGCGTTCACCACCTCGAAGGTGACGCTGGAGACCGGTGA
CCATCCGGACCCCGACGCGGGCCGCTTCGAGCAGGTCGCCGCCGCGGTGGCCGATTCCGTCGTCACGATC
GAGGCCAAGAGCAAGACCGAGGGGTCACAGGGCTCGGGCGTCGTCGTCGACGGCAAGGGCTACATCGTCA
CCAACAACCACGTGATCTCCGAGGCCGCGACCAAGCCGGCCGACTTCCAGATCACGGTCGTGTTCAACGA
CGGCAAGGAAGTTCCCGCCAACCTCGTCGGGCGTGATCCCAAGACCGACCTCGCGGTGCTCAAGGTCGAC
AACGTCGACAACCTTACGGTCGCCAAGCTCGGCGACTCCGAGAAGATCCGCGTCGGCGAGGAAGTGATCG
CCGCGGGTGCACCGCTCGGCCTGCGCAGCACCGTGACCCACGGCATCGTCAGCGCGCTGCACCGGCCGGT
TCCGCTCTCGGGTGACGGCTCGGACACCGACACCGTCATCGACGGTGTGCAGACCGACGCCTCGATCAAT
CACGGCAACTCCGGTGGTCCGCTGATCAACATGAACGCCGAGGTCATCGGCATCAACACGGCGGGCAAAT
CGCTTTCTGACAGCGCAAGCGGCCTCGGCTTCGCGATCCCGGTCAACGAGGTCAAGGAGGTCGTGGAGAC
GCTGGTCAAGGACGGCAAGGTCGCGCATCCGACGCTGCTGGTGAACGCCGTGACGGTCAGCAACAGCGTG
GCCTCCGGCGCCCAGATCAAGAACGTGGTCGAGAACGGCCCGGCCGGCAAGGCGGGCATGTTGGAGAACG
ACGTCGTGGTGAAGGTCGGTGACCGCAAGGTGGCCGACGCCGACGAGTTCGTCGTCGCGGTGCGTCAGCT
CAAGATCGGCCAGGAAGCGCCCATCGAGGTGGTGCGGGACGGACGTCCGCTCACCCTGATGGTGACGCCC
ATCGGCGACGACCAAAAAGCCCAG
